>Addgene plasmid #224356 | pAAV uN2CpolyGly op GFP (NIID) | addgene full sequence | sequence record 460492 | Addgene Long Read Sequencing Result
CCTGCAGGCAGCTGCGCGCTCGCTCGCTCACTGAGGCCGCCCGGGCGTCGGGCGACCTTTGGTCGCCCGG
CCTCAGTGAGCGAGCGAGCGCGCAGAGAGGGAGTGGCCAACTCCATCACTAGGGGTTCCTGCGGCCGCAC
GCGTCTAGTTATTAATAGTAATCAATTACGGGGTCATTAGTTCATAGCCCATATATGGAGTTCCGCGTTA
CATAACTTACGGTAAATGGCCCGCCTGGCTGACCGCCCAACGACCCCCGCCCATTGACGTCAATAATGAC
GTATGTTCCCATAGTAACGCCAATAGGGACTTTCCATTGACGTCAATGGGTGGAGTATTTACGGTAAACT
GCCCACTTGGCAGTACATCAAGTGTATCATATGCCAAGTACGCCCCCTATTGACGTCAATGACGGTAAAT
GGCCCGCCTGGCATTATGCCCAGTACATGACCTTATGGGACTTTCCTACTTGGCAGTACATCTACGTATT
AGTCATCGCTATTACCATGGTGATGCGGTTTTGGCAGTACATCAATGGGCGTGGATAGCGGTTTGACTCA
CGGGGATTTCCAAGTCTCCACCCCATTGACGTCAATGGGAGTTTGTTTTGGCACCAAAATCAACGGGACT
TTCCAAAATGTCGTAACAACTCCGCCCCATTGACGCAAATGGGCGGTAGGCGTGTACGGTGGGAGGTCTA
TATAAGCAGAGCTCGTTTAGTGAACCGTCAGATCGCCTGGAGACGCCATCCACGCTGTTTTGACCTCCAT
AGAAGACACCGGGACCGATCCAGCCTCCGCGGATTCGAATCCCGGCCGGGAACGGTGCATTGGAACGCGG
ATTCCCCGTGCCAAGAGTGACGTAAGTACCGCCTATAGAGTCTATAGGCCCACAAAAAATGCTTTCTTCT
TTTAATATACTTTTTTGTTTATCTTATTTCTAATACTTTCCCTAATCTCTTTCTTTCAGGGCAATAATGA
TACAATGTATCATGCCTCTTTGCACCATTCTAAAGAATAACAGTGATAATTTCTGGGTTAAGGCAATAGC
AATATTTCTGCATATAAATATTTCTGCATATAAATTGTAACTGATGTAAGAGGTTTCATATTGCTAATAG
CAGCTACAATCCAGCTACCATTCTGCTTTTATTTTATGGTTGGGATAAGGCTGGATTATTCTGAGTCCAA
GCTAGGCCCTTTTGCTAATCATGTTCATACCTCTTATCTTCCTCCCACAGCTCCTGGGCAACGTGCTGGT
CTGTGTGCTGGCCCATCACTTTGGCAAAGAATTGGGATTCGAACATCGATTGAATTCAAAGCTTGCCGCC
ATGTGGATTTGCCCAGGCGGGGGGGGAGGGGGCGGGGGAGGCGGAGGCGGGGGAGGCGGGGGCGGCGGAG
GGGGAGGGGGGGGGGGAGGAGGCGGCGGGGGAGGAGGCGGAGGGGGGGGCGGCGGCGGAGGGGGCGGGGG
CGGAGGCGGCGGAGGGGGCGGAGGCGGAGGCGGGGGAGGAGGAGGGGGCGGCGGAGGCGGAGGAGGCGGG
GGAGGGGGCGGGGGAGGCGGCGGCGGGGGCGGGGGGGGAGGGGGAGGAGGGGGAGGCGGAGGAGGAGGGG
GCGGGGGCGGAGGGGGGGGAGGCGGGGGCGGGGGAGACAGGGAGGATGCCAGACCCGCACCTCTGTGCTG
TGGCCGGTGCTGGAGAAGCGGCTGCGCTGCTCGCCCCCCCCGAATGCACTGTTCTGTGGAGATGGCAATG
AATCCTGTCGGATCCGTCAGCAAAGGCGAGGAGCTTTTCACCGGGGTTGTTCCCATCCTCGTCGAGCTCG
ACGGCGACGTAAACGGCCACAAATTCAGCGTTTCCGGCGAGGGCGAGGGCGATGCCACCTACGGCAAGCT
CACCCTCAAGTTCATCTGCACCACCGGCAAGCTCCCCGTCCCCTGGCCCACCCTCGTCACCACCCTCACC
TACGGCGTCCAGTGCTTCAGCCGCTACCCCGACCACATGAAGCAGCACGACTTCTTCAAGTCCGCCATGC
CCGAAGGCTACGTCCAGGAGCGCACCATCTTCTTCAAGGACGACGGCAACTACAAGACCCGCGCCGAGGT
GAAGTTCGAGGGCGACACCCTGGTGAACCGCATCGAGCTGAAGGGCATCGACTTCAAGGAGGACGGCAAC
ATCCTGGGGCACAAGCTGGAGTACAACTACAACAGCCACAACGTCTATATCATGGCCGACAAGCAGAAGA
ACGGCATCAAGGTGAACTTCAAGATCCGCCACAACATCGAGGACGGCAGCGTGCAGCTCGCCGACCACTA
CCAGCAGAACACCCCCATCGGCGACGGCCCCGTGCTGCTGCCCGACAACCACTACCTGAGCACCCAGTCC
GCCCTGAGCAAAGACCCCAACGAGAAGCGCGATCACATGGTCCTGCTGGAGTTCGTGACCGCCGCCGGGA
TCACTCTCGGCATGGACGAGCTGTACAAGTGATAAGAATTCTGCAGATATCCAGCACAGTGGCGGCCGCT
CGAGTACCCATACGATGTTCCAGATTACGCTAAGTAAAGATCTACGGGTGGCATCCCTGTGACCCCTCCC
CAGTGCCTCTCCTGGCCCTGGAAGTTGCCACTCCAGTGCCCACCAGCCTTGTCCTAATAAAATTAAGTTG
CATCATTTTGTCTGACTAGGTGTCCTTCTATAATATTATGGGGTGGAGGGGGGTGGTATGGAGCAAGGGG
CAAGTTGGGAAGACAACCTGTAGGGCCTGCGGGGTCTATTGGGAACCAAGCTGGAGTGCAGTGGCACAAT
CTTGGCTCACTGCAATCTCCGCCTCCTGGGTTCAAGCGATTCTCCTGCCTCAGCCTCCCGAGTTGTTGGG
ATTCCAGGCATGCATGACCAGGCTCAGCTAATTTTTGTTTTTTTGGTAGAGACGGGGTTTCACCATATTG
GCCAGGCTGGTCTCCAACTCCTAATCTCAGGTGATCTACCCACCTTGGCCTCCCAAATTGCTGGGATTAC
AGGCGTGAACCACTGCTCCCTTCCCTGTCCTTCTGATTTTGTAGGTAACCACGTGCGGACCGAGCGGCCG
CAGGAACCCCTAGTGATGGAGTTGGCCACTCCCTCTCTGCGCGCTCGCTCGCTCACTGAGGCCGGGCGAC
CAAAGGTCGCCCGACGCCCGGGCTTTGCCCGGGCGGCCTCAGTGAGCGAGCGAGCGCGCAGCTGCCTGCA
GGGGCGCCTGATGCGGTATTTTCTCCTTACGCATCTGTGCGGTATTTCACACCGCATA
[95 nt withheld, positions 3279-3373]
T
[46 nt withheld, positions 3375-3420]
C
[141 nt withheld, positions 3422-3562]
CCTTTGACGTTGGAGTCCACGTTCTTT
[37 nt withheld, positions 3590-3626]
ACTCTATCTCGGGCTATTCTTTTGATTTATAAGGGATTTTGCCGATTTCGGTCTATTGGTTAAAAAATGA
GCTGATTTAACAAAAATTTAACGCGAATTTTAACAAAATATTAACGTTTACAATTTTATGGTGCACTCTC
AGTACAATCTGCTCTGATGCCGCATAGTTAAGCCAGCCCCGACACCCGCCAACACCCGCTGACGCGCCCT
GACGGGCTTGTCTGCTCCCGGCATCCGCTTACAGACAAGCTGTGACCGTCTCCGGGAGCTGCATGTGTCA
GAGGTTTTCACCGTCATCACCGAAACGCGCGAGACGAAAGGGCCTCGTGATACGCCTATTTTTATAGGTT
AATGTCATGATAATAATGGTTTCTTAGACGTCAGGTGGCACTTTTCGGGGAAATGTGCGCGGAACCCCTA
TTTGTTTATTTTTCTAAATACATTCAAATATGTATCCGCTCATGAGACAATAACCCTGATAAATGCTTCA
ATAATATTGAAAAAGGAAGAGTATGAGTATTCAACATTTCCGTGTCGCCCTTATTCCCTTTTTTGCGGCA
TTTTGCCTTCCTGTTTTTGCTCACCCAGAAACGCTGGTGAAAGTAAAAGATGCTGAAGATCAGTTGGGTG
CACGAGTGGGTTACATCGAACTGGATCTCAACAGCGGTAAGATCCTTGAGAGTTTTCGCCCCGAAGAACG
TTTTCCAATGATGAGCACTTTTAAAGTTCTGCTATGTGGCGCGGTATTATCCCGTATTGACGCCGGGCAA
GAGCAACTCGGTCGCCGCATACACTATTCTCAGAATGACTTGGTTGAGTACTCACCAGTCACAGAAAAGC
ATCTTACGGATGGCATGACAGTAAGAGAATTATGCAGTGCTGCCATAACCATGAGTGATAACACTGCGGC
CAACTTACTTCTGACAACGATCGGAGGACCGAAGGAGCTAACCGCTTTTTTGCACAACATGGGGGATCAT
GTAACTCGCCTTGATCGTTGGGAACCGGAGCTGAATGAAGCCATACCAAACGACGAGCGTGACACCACGA
TGCCTGTAGCAATGGCAACAACGTTGCGCAAACTATTAACTGGCGAACTACTTACTCTAGCTTCCCGGCA
ACAATTAATAGACTGGATGGAGGCGGATAAAGTTGCAGGACCACTTCTGCGCTCGGCCCTTCCGGCTGGC
TGGTTTATTGCTGATAAATCTGGAGCCGGTGAGCGTGGGTCTCGCGGTATCATTGCAGCACTGGGGCCAG
ATGGTAAGCCCTCCCGTATCGTAGTTATCTACACGACGGGGAGTCAGGCAACTATGGATGAACGAAATAG
ACAGATCGCTGAGATAGGTGCCTCACTGATTAAGCATTGGTAACTGTCAGACCAAGTTTACTCATATATA
CTTTAGATTGATTTAAAACTTCATTTTTAATTTAAAAGGATCTAGGTGAAGATCCTTTTTGATAATCTCA
TGACCAAAATCCCTTAACGTGAGTTTTCGTTCCACTGAGCGTCAGACCCCGTAGAAAAGATCAAAGGATC
TTCTTGAGATCCTTTTTTTCTGCGCGTAATCTGCTGCTTGCAAACAAAAAAACCACCGCTACCAGCGGTG
GTTTGTTTGCCGGATCAAGAGCTACCAACTCTTTTTCCGAAGGTAACTGGCTTCAGCAGAGCGCAGATAC
CAAATACTGTTCTTCTAGTGTAGCCGTAGTTAGGCCACCACTTCAAGAACTCTGTAGCACCGCCTACATA
CCTCGCTCTGCTAATCCTGTTACCAGTGGCTGCTGCCAGTGGCGATAAGTCGTGTCTTACCGGGTTGGAC
TCAAGACGATAGTTACCGGATAAGGCGCAGCGGTCGGGCTGAACGGGGGGTTCGTGCACACAGCCCAGCT
TGGAGCGAACGACCTACACCGAACTGAGATACCTACAGCGTGAGCTATGAGAAAGCGCCACGCTTCCCGA
AGGGAGAAAGGCGGACAGGTATCCGGTAAGCGGCAGGGTCGGAACAGGAGAGCGCACGAGGGAGCTTCCA
GGGGGAAACGCCTGGTATCTTTATAGTCCTGTCGGGTTTCGCCACCTCTGACTTGAGCGTCGATTTTTGT
GATGCTCGTCAGGGGGGCGGAGCCTATGGAAAAACGCCAGCAACGCGGCCTTTTTACGGTTCCTGGCCTT
TTGCTGGCCTTTTGCTCACATGT
Features (pLannotate 1.2.2; 18 found; start..end, strand, type, name):
     12..39      +  repeat_region  AAV2 ITR (fragment): inverted terminal repeat of adeno-associated virus serotype 2 inverted
     68..95      +  repeat_region  AAV2 ITR (fragment): inverted terminal repeat of adeno-associated virus serotype 2 inverted
    206..509     +  enhancer       CMV enhancer: human cytomegalovirus immediate early enhancer
    510..713     +  promoter       CMV promoter: human cytomegalovirus (CMV) immediate early promoter
    862..889     +  intron         CMV intron (fragment): modified intron A from human cytomegalovirus (CMV)
    894..1240    +  intron         β-globin intron (fragment): internally truncated intron from human β-globin
   1244..1291    +  CDS            HBB (fragment): HBB_COLGU - Experimental evidence at transcript level: Swiss-Prot protein existence level 2. Involved in oxygen transport from the lung to the various peripheral tissues. From Colobus guereza (Mantled guereza) (Eastern black-and-white colobus monkey).
   1766..2479    +  CDS            EGFP: EGFP is a basic (constitutively fluorescent) green fluorescent protein published in 1996, derived from Aequorea victoria. It is reported to be a rapidly-maturing weak dimer with moderate acid sensitivity.
   2525..2551    +  CDS            3xHA (fragment): three tandem HA epitope tags
   2566..3042    +  polyA_signal   hGH poly(A) signal: human growth hormone polyadenylation signal
   3082..3222    +  repeat_region  AAV2 ITR: inverted terminal repeat of adeno-associated virus serotype 2 inverted
   3227..3278    -  misc_feature   bom (fragment): basis of mobility region from pBR322
   3297..3752    +  rep_origin     f1 ori (sequence partly withheld): f1 bacteriophage origin of replication; arrow indicates direction of (+) strand synthesis
   3753..3802    -  misc_feature   bom (fragment): basis of mobility region from pBR322
   3904..3939    -  CDS            rop (fragment): Rop protein, which maintains plasmids at low copy number; rop
   4034..4138    +  promoter       AmpR promoter: bla
   4139..4999    +  CDS            AmpR: β-lactamase; bla; confers resistance to ampicillin, carbenicillin, and related antibiotics
   5170..5758    +  rep_origin     ori: high-copy-number ColE1/pMB1/pBR322/pUC origin of replication
