[The description below was written by a language model from this plasmid's Addgene catalogue record and pLannotate feature annotations shown in this document.]
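Description:
pAAV uN2CpolyGly op GFP (NIID) is an AAV transfer plasmid that also works as a mammalian expression vector. It is built on a pAAV backbone and propagated in E. coli through a high-copy ColE1/pUC-type origin with ampicillin selection (AmpR under its own bla promoter). An f1 phage origin is also present. The expression cassette sits between AAV2 inverted terminal repeats, the cis elements needed for replication and packaging of the intervening DNA into recombinant AAV particles. In the sequenced record the downstream ITR is annotated in full, whereas the upstream ITR is detected only as two short fragments. This may reflect the difficulty of reading these structured repeats or a partial deletion. The recorded recombination-deficient growth strain is consistent with the presence of ITRs and repetitive sequence.

The payload is the human upstream open reading frame of NOTCH2NLC (uN2C) carrying an expansion equivalent to 100 GGC repeats, fused at its C terminus to EGFP. The repeat has been codon-optimised, so it still encodes a polyglycine tract but is no longer a pure GGC run. This should allow effects of the polyglycine protein to be examined apart from those of the pure repeat sequence. The catalogue lists the promoter as CMV plus a chimeric intron (CAG). The feature table shows a CMV enhancer and promoter followed by CMV intron and β-globin intron fragments, with a human growth hormone polyadenylation signal terminating the transcript. The insert itself is not annotated, but it fits the unannotated gap just upstream of EGFP. A short HA-tag fragment is annotated downstream of EGFP; whether it is translated is not stated.

The construct is intended for expressing the GFP-tagged polyglycine protein associated with neuronal intranuclear inclusion disease (NIID), by transfection or AAV delivery.
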