Addgene plasmid #224356: pAAV uN2CpolyGly op GFP (NIID)
Purpose: Express GFP tagged upsteram ORF of NOTCH2NLC with an expansion (100x) of GGC repeats with codon optimization (NOT pure GGC repeats)
Depositing lab: Nicolas Charlet-Berguerand. Depositing organization: Institut de Genetique et de Biologie Moleculaire et Cellulaire (IGBMC). Publication: Translation of GGC repeat expansions into a toxic polyglycine protein in NIID defines a novel class of human genetic disorders: The polyG diseases. Boivin M, Deng J, Pfister V, Grandgirard E, Oulad-Abdelghani M, Morlet B, Ruffenach F, Negroni L, Koebel P, Jacob H, Riet F, Dijkstra AA, McFadden K, Clayton WA, Hong D, Miyahara H, Iwasaki Y, Sone J, Wang Z, Charlet-Berguerand N. Neuron. 2021 Jun 2;109(11):1825-1835.e5. doi: 10.1016/j.neuron.2021.03.038. Epub 2021 Apr 21. PubMed 33887199.
Backbone
  Vector backbone: pAAV
  Vector type: Mammalian Expression, AAV
Growth in bacteria
  Bacterial resistance: Ampicillin, 100 μg/mL
  Growth temperature: 37°C
  Growth strain: Stbl3
  Copy number: High Copy
Gene/Insert
  Gene/Insert name: uN2C with a GGC repeat expansion (100x) (alt name: upstream ORF of the NOTCH2NLC)
  Species: H. sapiens (human)
  Insert size (bp): 441
  Mutation: Codon-optimized for expression in human, so no pure GGC repeats (but still encodes for glycine)
  Promoter: CMV + chimeric intron (CAG)
  Tag / fusion protein: eGFP (C terminal on insert)
  Cloning method: Restriction Enzyme; 5′ cloning site HIND3 (not destroyed); 3′ cloning site BAMH1 (not destroyed)
  Sequencing primers: 5′ CAG promoter
Terms and licenses: Academic/Nonprofit Terms; Industry Terms
How to cite: pAAV uN2CpolyGly op GFP (NIID) was a gift from Nicolas Charlet-Berguerand (Addgene plasmid # 224356 ; http://n2t.net/addgene:224356 ; RRID:Addgene_224356)
